Addgene plasmid #107369: VAMP2-pHuji
Purpose: Synaptic vesicle protein VAMP2 fused to the red FP pH sensor pHuji
Depositing lab: David Perrais. Depositing organization: CNRS UMR 5297, Institut Interdisciplinaire de Neurosciences (IINS). Publication: Semisynthetic fluorescent pH sensors for imaging exocytosis and endocytosis. Martineau M, Somasundaram A, Grimm JB, Gruber TD, Choquet D, Taraska JW, Lavis LD, Perrais D. Nat Commun. 2017 Nov 10;8(1):1412. doi: 10.1038/s41467-017-01752-5. PubMed 29123102.
Backbone
  Vector backbone: pCMV
  Backbone size w/o insert (bp): 3740
  Total vector size (bp): 4700
  Vector type: Mammalian Expression
Growth in bacteria
  Bacterial resistance: Kanamycin, 50 μg/mL
  Growth temperature: 37°C
  Growth strain: DH5alpha
  Copy number: Unknown
Gene/Insert
  Gene/Insert name: VAMP2 (alt name: Synaptobrevin 2)
  Species: R. norvegicus (rat)
  GenBank ID: NM_012663.2
  Entrez Gene: Vamp2 (a.k.a. RATVAMPB, RATVAMPIR, SYB, Syb2)
  Tag / fusion protein: pHuji (C terminal on insert)
  Cloning method: Restriction Enzyme; 5′ cloning site unknown (unknown if destroyed); 3′ cloning site unknown (unknown if destroyed)
  Sequencing primers: 5′ na; 3′ na
Resource information
  A portion of this plasmid was derived from a plasmid made by: Lab of Justin Taraska, NIH
Terms and licenses: Academic/Nonprofit Terms; Industry Terms: Not Available to Industry
How to cite: VAMP2-pHuji was a gift from David Perrais (Addgene plasmid # 107369 ; http://n2t.net/addgene:107369 ; RRID:Addgene_107369)
