[The description below was written by a language model from this plasmid's Addgene catalogue record and pLannotate feature annotations shown in this document.]
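Description:
VAMP2-pHuji is a mammalian expression plasmid on a pCMV backbone that encodes the rat synaptic vesicle SNARE protein VAMP2 (synaptobrevin 2) fused at its C terminus to pHuji, a red fluorescent protein derived from Discosoma sp. whose fluorescence is highly acid-sensitive. Transcription of the fusion is driven by the human cytomegalovirus immediate early enhancer and promoter and terminated by an SV40 polyadenylation signal. The VAMP2 and pHuji reading frames are joined by a short stretch of residual multiple cloning site. The annotation software matched the VAMP2 coding region to the human protein entry, but the catalogue record gives the species as rat. The catalogue lists a total size of about 4.7 kb, whereas the sequenced record is 5,063 nt.

The plasmid replicates in E. coli from a high-copy ColE1/pUC-type origin and also carries an f1 phage origin. Selection relies on a single NeoR/KanR (Tn5 aminoglycoside phosphotransferase) gene placed behind tandem bacterial (bla) and SV40 early promoters and followed by an HSV TK polyadenylation signal. This arrangement gives kanamycin resistance in bacteria and can support G418 selection in mammalian cells. Short fragments annotated as ble, SV40 large T antigen and bGH poly(A) appear to be backbone remnants rather than functional elements.

Because the C terminus of VAMP2 faces the vesicle lumen, pHuji sits in the acidic vesicle interior, where its fluorescence is quenched, and it brightens on exposure to the neutral extracellular medium at fusion. The construct therefore serves as a red reporter for imaging exocytosis and endocytosis, consistent with its stated purpose as a pH sensor fusion.
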