Features (pLannotate 1.2.2; 17 found; start..end, strand, type, name):
      1..304     +  enhancer       CMV enhancer: human cytomegalovirus immediate early enhancer
    305..508     +  promoter       CMV promoter: human cytomegalovirus (CMV) immediate early promoter
    531..567     +  misc_feature   MCS (fragment): multiple cloning site
    574..921     +  CDS            VAMP2: VAMP2_HUMAN - Also known as SYB2. Experimental evidence at protein level: Swiss-Prot protein existence level 1. Involved in the targeting and/or fusion of transport vesicles to their target membrane (By similarity). Major SNARE protein of synaptic vesicles which mediates fusion of synaptic vesicles to release neurotransmitters. Essential for fast vesicular exocytosis and activity-dependent neurotransmitter release as well as fast endocytosis that mediates rapid reuse of synaptic vesicles (By similarity) (PubMed:30929742). Modulates the gating characteristics of the delayed rectifier voltage-de
    924..950     +  misc_feature   MCS (fragment): multiple cloning site
    958..1665    +  CDS            pHuji: pHuji is a basic (constitutively fluorescent) red fluorescent protein published in 2014, derived from Discosoma sp.. It has high acid sensitivity.
   1685..1768    +  CDS            large T antigen (fragment): large T antigen from SV40 (simian virus 40)
   1791..1912    +  polyA_signal   SV40 poly(A) signal: SV40 polyadenylation signal
   1946..2374    -  rep_origin     f1 ori (sequence partly withheld): f1 bacteriophage origin of replication; arrow indicates direction of (+) strand synthesis
   2401..2505    +  promoter       AmpR promoter: bla
   2507..2864    +  promoter       SV40 promoter: SV40 enhancer and early promoter
   2899..3693    +  CDS            NeoR/KanR: aminoglycoside phosphotransferase from Tn5; aph(3')-II (or nptII); confers resistance to neomycin, kanamycin, and G418 (Geneticin®)
   3714..3866    +  CDS            ble (fragment): BLE_KLEPN - Experimental evidence at protein level: Swiss-Prot protein existence level 1. Binding protein with a strong affinity to the bleomycin family of antibiotics. Binds to CL990; an antimitotic-antibiotic compound. From Klebsiella pneumoniae.
   3925..3972    +  polyA_signal   HSV TK poly(A) signal: herpes simplex virus thymidine kinase polyadenylation signal (Cole and Stacy, 1985)
   4063..4079    -  polyA_signal   bGH poly(A) signal (fragment): bovine growth hormone polyadenylation signal
   4301..4889    +  rep_origin     ori: high-copy-number ColE1/pMB1/pBR322/pUC origin of replication
   5004..5063    +  enhancer       CMV enhancer (fragment): human cytomegalovirus immediate early enhancer
>Addgene plasmid #107369 | VAMP2-pHuji | addgene full sequence | sequence record 207579 | Addgene NGS Result
CGTTACATAACTTACGGTAAATGGCCCGCCTGGCTGACCGCCCAACGACCCCCGCCCATTGACGTCAATA
ATGACGTATGTTCCCATAGTAACGCCAATAGGGACTTTCCATTGACGTCAATGGGTGGAGTATTTACGGT
AAACTGCCCACTTGGCAGTACATCAAGTGTATCATATGCCAAGTACGCCCCCTATTGACGTCAATGACGG
TAAATGGCCCGCCTGGCATTATGCCCAGTACATGACCTTATGGGACTTTCCTACTTGGCAGTACATCTAC
GTATTAGTCATCGCTATTACCATGGTGATGCGGTTTTGGCAGTACATCAATGGGCGTGGATAGCGGTTTG
ACTCACGGGGATTTCCAAGTCTCCACCCCATTGACGTCAATGGGAGTTTGTTTTGGCACCAAAATCAACG
GGACTTTCCAAAATGTCGTAACAACTCCGCCCCATTGACGCAAATGGGCGGTAGGCGTGTACGGTGGGAG
GTCTATATAAGCAGAGCTGGTTTAGTGAACCGTCAGATCCGCTAGCGCTACCGGACTCAGATCTCGAGCT
CAAGCTTGCCACCATGTCGGCTACCGCTGCCACCGTCCCGCCTGCCGCCCCGGCCGGCGAGGGTGGCCCC
CCTGCACCTCCTCCAAATCTTACCAGTAACAGGAGACTGCAGCAGACCCAGGCCCAGGTGGATGAGGTGG
TGGACATCATGAGGGTGAATGTGGACAAGGTCCTGGAGCGAGACCAGAAGCTATCGGAACTGGATGATCG
CGCAGATGCCCTCCAGGCAGGGGCCTCCCAGTTTGAAACAAGTGCAGCCAAGCTCAAGCGCAAATACTGG
TGGAAAAACCTCAAGATGATGATCATCTTGGGAGTGATTTGCGCCATCATCCTCATCATCATCATCGTTT
ACTTCAGCACTGGGGTACCGCGGGCCCGGGATCCACCGGTCGCCACCATGGTGAGCAAGGGCGAGGAGAA
TAACATGGCCATCATCAAGGAGTTCATGCGCTTCAAGGTGCACATGGAGGGCTCCGTGAACGGCCACGAG
TTCGAGATCGAGGGCGAGGGCGAGGGCCGCCCCTACGAGGCCTTTCAGACCGCTAAGCTGAAGGTGACCA
AGGGTGGCCCCCTGCCCTTCGCCTGGGACATCCTGTCCCCTCAGTTCATGTACGGCTCCAAGGTCTACAT
TAAGCACCCAGCCGACATCCCCGACTACTTCAAGCTGTCCTTCCCCGAGGGCTTCAGGTGGGAGCGCGTG
ATGAACTTCGAGGACGGCGGCATTATTCACGTTAACCAGGACTCCTCCCTGCAGGACGGCGTGTTCATCT
ACAAGGTGAAGCTGCGCGGCACCAACTTCCCCTCCGACGGCCCCGTAATGCAGAAGAAGACCATGGGCTG
GGAGGCCTCCGAGGAGCGGATGTACCCCGAGGACGGCGCCCTGTACAGCGAGATCAAGAAGAGGCTGAAG
CTGAAGGACGGCGGCCACTACGCCGCCGAGGTCAAGACCACCTACAAGGCCAAGAAGCCCGTGCAGCTGC
CCGGCGCCTACATCGTCGACATCAAGTTGGACATCGTGTCCCACAACGAGGACTACACCATCGTGGAACA
GTACGAACGCGCCGAGGGCCGCCACTCCACCGGCGGCATGGACGAGCTGTACAAGTAAAGCGGCCGCGAC
TCTAGATCATAATCAGCCATACCACATTTGTAGAGGTTTTACTTGCTTTAAAAAACCTCCCACACCTCCC
CCTGAACCTGAAACATAAAATGAATGCAATTGTTGTTGTTAACTTGTTTATTGCAGCTTATAATGGTTAC
AAATAAAGCAATAGCATCACAAATTTCACAAATAAAGCATTTTTTTCACTGCATTCTAGTTGTGGTTTGT
CCAAACTCATCAATGTATCTTAAGGCGTAAATTGTAAGCGTTAATATTTTGTTAAAATTCGCGTTAAATT
TTTGTTAAATCAGCTCATTTTTTAACCAATAGGCCGAAATCGGCAAAATCCCTTATAAATCAAAAGAATA
GACCGAGATAGGGT
[37 nt withheld, positions 2045-2081]
AAAGAACGTGGACTCCAACGTCAAAGG
[49 nt withheld, positions 2109-2157]
T
[91 nt withheld, positions 2159-2249]
G
[124 nt withheld, positions 2251-2374]
CAGGTGGCACTTTTCGGGGAAATGTGCGCGGAACCCCTATTTGTTTATTTTTCTAAATACATTCAAATAT
GTATCCGCTCATGAGACAATAACCCTGATAAATGCTTCAATAATATTGAAAAAGGAAGAGTCCTGAGGCG
GAAAGAACCAGCTGTGGAATGTGTGTCAGTTAGGGTGTGGAAAGTCCCCAGGCTCCCCAGCAGGCAGAAG
TATGCAAAGCATGCATCTCAATTAGTCAGCAACCAGGTGTGGAAAGTCCCCAGGCTCCCCAGCAGGCAGA
AGTATGCAAAGCATGCATCTCAATTAGTCAGCAACCATAGTCCCGCCCCTAACTCCGCCCATCCCGCCCC
TAACTCCGCCCAGTTCCGCCCATTCTCCGCCCCATGGCTGACTAATTTTTTTTATTTATGCAGAGGCCGA
GGCCGCCTCGGCCTCTGAGCTATTCCAGAAGTAGTGAGGAGGCTTTTTTGGAGGCCTAGGCTTTTGCAAA
GATCGATCAAGAGACAGGATGAGGATCGTTTCGCATGATTGAACAAGATGGATTGCACGCAGGTTCTCCG
GCCGCTTGGGTGGAGAGGCTATTCGGCTATGACTGGGCACAACAGACAATCGGCTGCTCTGATGCCGCCG
TGTTCCGGCTGTCAGCGCAGGGGCGCCCGGTTCTTTTTGTCAAGACCGACCTGTCCGGTGCCCTGAATGA
ACTGCAAGACGAGGCAGCGCGGCTATCGTGGCTGGCCACGACGGGCGTTCCTTGCGCAGCTGTGCTCGAC
GTTGTCACTGAAGCGGGAAGGGACTGGCTGCTATTGGGCGAAGTGCCGGGGCAGGATCTCCTGTCATCTC
ACCTTGCTCCTGCCGAGAAAGTATCCATCATGGCTGATGCAATGCGGCGGCTGCATACGCTTGATCCGGC
TACCTGCCCATTCGACCACCAAGCGAAACATCGCATCGAGCGAGCACGTACTCGGATGGAAGCCGGTCTT
GTCGATCAGGATGATCTGGACGAAGAGCATCAGGGGCTCGCGCCAGCCGAACTGTTCGCCAGGCTCAAGG
CGAGCATGCCCGACGGCGAGGATCTCGTCGTGACCCATGGCGATGCCTGCTTGCCGAATATCATGGTGGA
AAATGGCCGCTTTTCTGGATTCATCGACTGCGGCCGGCTGGGTGTGGCGGACCGCTATCAGGACATAGCG
TTGGCTACCCGTGATATTGCTGAAGAGCTTGGCGGCGAATGGGCTGACCGCTTCCTCGTGCTTTACGGTA
TCGCCGCTCCCGATTCGCAGCGCATCGCCTTCTATCGCCTTCTTGACGAGTTCTTCTGAGCGGGACTCTG
GGGTTCGAAATGACCGACCAAGCGACGCCCAACCTGCCATCACGAGATTTCGATTCCACCGCCGCCTTCT
ATGAAAGGTTGGGCTTCGGAATCGTTTTCCGGGACGCCGGCTGGATGATCCTCCAGCGCGGGGATCTCAT
GCTGGAGTTCTTCGCCCACCCTAGGGGGAGGCTAACTGAAACACGGAAGGAGACAATACCGGAAGGAACC
CGCGCTATGACGGCAATAAAAAGACAGAATAAAACGCACGGTGTTGGGTCGTTTGTTCATAAACGCGGGG
TTCGGTCCCAGGGCTGGCACTCTGTCGATACCCCACCGAGACCCCATTGGGGCCAATACGCCCGCGTTTC
TTCCTTTTCCCCACCCCACCCCCCAAGTTCGGGTGAAGGCCCAGGGCTCGCAGCCAACGTCGGGGCGGCA
GGCCCTGCCATAGCCTCAGGTTACTCATATATACTTTAGATTGATTTAAAACTTCATTTTTAATTTAAAA
GGATCTAGGTGAAGATCCTTTTTGATAATCTCATGACCAAAATCCCTTAACGTGAGTTTTCGTTCCACTG
AGCGTCAGACCCCGTAGAAAAGATCAAAGGATCTTCTTGAGATCCTTTTTTTCTGCGCGTAATCTGCTGC
TTGCAAACAAAAAAACCACCGCTACCAGCGGTGGTTTGTTTGCCGGATCAAGAGCTACCAACTCTTTTTC
CGAAGGTAACTGGCTTCAGCAGAGCGCAGATACCAAATACTGTTCTTCTAGTGTAGCCGTAGTTAGGCCA
CCACTTCAAGAACTCTGTAGCACCGCCTACATACCTCGCTCTGCTAATCCTGTTACCAGTGGCTGCTGCC
AGTGGCGATAAGTCGTGTCTTACCGGGTTGGACTCAAGACGATAGTTACCGGATAAGGCGCAGCGGTCGG
GCTGAACGGGGGGTTCGTGCACACAGCCCAGCTTGGAGCGAACGACCTACACCGAACTGAGATACCTACA
GCGTGAGCTATGAGAAAGCGCCACGCTTCCCGAAGGGAGAAAGGCGGACAGGTATCCGGTAAGCGGCAGG
GTCGGAACAGGAGAGCGCACGAGGGAGCTTCCAGGGGGAAACGCCTGGTATCTTTATAGTCCTGTCGGGT
TTCGCCACCTCTGACTTGAGCGTCGATTTTTGTGATGCTCGTCAGGGGGGCGGAGCCTATGGAAAAACGC
CAGCAACGCGGCCTTTTTACGGTTCCTGGCCTTTTGCTGGCCTTTTGCTCACATGTTCTTTCCTGCGTTA
TCCCCTGATTCTGTGGATAACCGTATTACCGCCATGCATTAGTTATTAATAGTAATCAATTACGGGGTCA
TTAGTTCATAGCCCATATATGGAGTTCCG
